Addgene plasmid #103823: pPHR-iRFP713-NLS-VP16
Purpose: Soluble BLInCR transcription activator (transactivation domain of viral VP16 protein) that is recruited to 'localizer' sites upon blue light illumination
Depositing lab: Karsten Rippe. Depositing organization: Deutsches Krebsforschungszentrum (DKFZ). Publication: Real-time observation of light-controlled transcription in living cells. Rademacher A, Erdel F, Trojanowski J, Schumacher S, Rippe K. J Cell Sci. 2017 Dec 15;130(24):4213-4224. doi: 10.1242/jcs.205534. Epub 2017 Nov 9. PubMed 29122982.
Backbone
  Vector backbone: pmCherry-N1
  Backbone manufacturer: Clontech
  Backbone size w/o insert (bp): 3945
  Vector type: Mammalian Expression
  Selectable markers: Neomycin (select with G418)
Growth in bacteria
  Bacterial resistance: Kanamycin, 50 μg/mL
  Growth temperature: 37°C
  Growth strain: DH5alpha
  Copy number: High Copy
Gene/Insert
  Gene/Insert name: PHR-iRFP713-VP16 (alt name: PHR domain of CRY2 & transactivation domain of UL48 (VP16))
  Species: A. thaliana (mustard weed)
  Insert size (bp): 2782
  Mutation: VP16: G126T (silent, G42G)
  Entrez Gene: CRY2 (a.k.a. AT1G04400, AT-PHH1, ATCRY2, CRYPTOCHROME 2 APOPROTEIN, F19P19.14, F19P19_14, FHA, PHH1, cryptochrome 2)
  Promoter: CMV
  Cloning method: Restriction Enzyme; 5′ cloning site XhoI (not destroyed); 3′ cloning site NotI (not destroyed)
  Sequencing primers: 5′ CMV-F
Terms and licenses: Academic/Nonprofit Terms; Industry Terms: Not Available to Industry
Depositor comments: aa412-482 of UL48 (transactivation domain); mCherry was cut out from the backbone (XhoI/NotI cuts)
How to cite: pPHR-iRFP713-NLS-VP16 was a gift from Karsten Rippe (Addgene plasmid # 103823 ; http://n2t.net/addgene:103823 ; RRID:Addgene_103823)
