[The description below was written by a language model from this plasmid's Addgene catalogue record and pLannotate feature annotations shown in this document.]
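Description:
pPHR-iRFP713-NLS-VP16 is a 6,727 bp mammalian expression plasmid built on the Clontech pmCherry-N1 backbone, from which the mCherry coding region was removed by XhoI/NotI digestion and replaced with a roughly 2.8 kb fusion insert. It is maintained in E. coli at high copy through a pUC-type ColE1 origin and also carries an f1 origin. A single Tn5 NeoR/KanR gene serves both hosts. The bacterial bla promoter drives it for kanamycin selection, and the SV40 early promoter drives it for G418 selection in mammalian cells, with an HSV TK polyadenylation signal downstream.

The payload is transcribed from the CMV immediate early enhancer and promoter and terminated by the SV40 poly(A) signal. It encodes, in order, the photolyase homology region (PHR) of Arabidopsis thaliana cryptochrome 2, the near-infrared fluorescent protein iRFP713 (which needs biliverdin as a cofactor), and the transactivation domain of herpes simplex virus VP16 (UL48 residues 412–482, carrying a silent G126T change). The name indicates a nuclear localization signal, but no NLS is annotated as a separate feature. An unannotated gap lies between iRFP713 and VP16, and the short SV40 large T antigen fragment annotated after VP16 lies just before the poly(A) signal, so its position cannot be fixed from the tables. The depositor and sequencing-derived feature tables agree apart from a small coordinate offset.

The protein is the soluble activator component of the BLInCR system. Blue light makes CRY2PHR bind its partner CIB1, so the fusion is recruited to "localizer" sites in the nucleus, bringing VP16 there to switch on transcription. The iRFP713 tag allows its relocation to be followed in living cells.
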