Features (pLannotate 1.2.2; 16 found; start..end, strand, type, name):
     61..364     +  enhancer       CMV enhancer: human cytomegalovirus immediate early enhancer
    365..568     +  promoter       CMV promoter: human cytomegalovirus (CMV) immediate early promoter
    591..618     +  misc_feature   MCS (fragment): multiple cloning site
    625..2118    +  CDS            CRY2PHR: N-terminal photolyase homology region of Arabidopsis thaliana cryptochrome 2 binds to CIB1 upon exposure to blue light (Kennedy et al., 2010)
   2128..3072    +  CDS            iRFP713: iRFP713 is a basic (constitutively fluorescent) near ir fluorescent protein published in 2011, derived from Rhodopseudomonas palustris. It has low acid sensitivity. It requires the cofactor biliverdin for fluorescence.
   3154..3364    +  CDS            VP16 AD (fragment): transcriptional activation domain of herpes simplex virus protein VP16 (Triezenberg et al., 1988; Cousens et al., 1989); UL48
   3409..3492    +  CDS            large T antigen (fragment): large T antigen from SV40 (simian virus 40)
   3515..3636    +  polyA_signal   SV40 poly(A) signal: SV40 polyadenylation signal
   3670..4098    -  rep_origin     f1 ori (sequence partly withheld): f1 bacteriophage origin of replication; arrow indicates direction of (+) strand synthesis
   4125..4229    +  promoter       AmpR promoter: bla
   4231..4588    +  promoter       SV40 promoter: SV40 enhancer and early promoter
   4623..5417    +  CDS            NeoR/KanR: aminoglycoside phosphotransferase from Tn5; aph(3')-II (or nptII); confers resistance to neomycin, kanamycin, and G418 (Geneticin®)
   5438..5590    +  CDS            ble (fragment): BLE_KLEPN - Experimental evidence at protein level: Swiss-Prot protein existence level 1. Binding protein with a strong affinity to the bleomycin family of antibiotics. Binds to CL990; an antimitotic-antibiotic compound. From Klebsiella pneumoniae.
   5649..5696    +  polyA_signal   HSV TK poly(A) signal: herpes simplex virus thymidine kinase polyadenylation signal (Cole and Stacy, 1985)
   5787..5803    -  polyA_signal   bGH poly(A) signal (fragment): bovine growth hormone polyadenylation signal
   6025..6613    +  rep_origin     ori: high-copy-number ColE1/pMB1/pBR322/pUC origin of replication
>Addgene plasmid #103823 | pPHR-iRFP713-NLS-VP16 | depositor full sequence | sequence record 196728 | Full Sequence
TAGTTATTAATAGTAATCAATTACGGGGTCATTAGTTCATAGCCCATATATGGAGTTCCGCGTTACATAA
CTTACGGTAAATGGCCCGCCTGGCTGACCGCCCAACGACCCCCGCCCATTGACGTCAATAATGACGTATG
TTCCCATAGTAACGCCAATAGGGACTTTCCATTGACGTCAATGGGTGGAGTATTTACGGTAAACTGCCCA
CTTGGCAGTACATCAAGTGTATCATATGCCAAGTACGCCCCCTATTGACGTCAATGACGGTAAATGGCCC
GCCTGGCATTATGCCCAGTACATGACCTTATGGGACTTTCCTACTTGGCAGTACATCTACGTATTAGTCA
TCGCTATTACCATGGTGATGCGGTTTTGGCAGTACATCAATGGGCGTGGATAGCGGTTTGACTCACGGGG
ATTTCCAAGTCTCCACCCCATTGACGTCAATGGGAGTTTGTTTTGGCACCAAAATCAACGGGACTTTCCA
AAATGTCGTAACAACTCCGCCCCATTGACGCAAATGGGCGGTAGGCGTGTACGGTGGGAGGTCTATATAA
GCAGAGCTGGTTTAGTGAACCGTCAGATCCGCTAGCGCTACCGGACTCAGATCTCGAGGCCACCATGAAG
ATGGACAAAAAGACTATAGTTTGGTTTAGAAGAGACCTAAGGATTGAGGATAATCCTGCATTAGCAGCAG
CTGCTCACGAAGGATCTGTTTTTCCTGTCTTCATTTGGTGTCCTGAAGAAGAAGGACAGTTTTATCCTGG
AAGAGCTTCAAGATGGTGGATGAAACAATCACTTGCTCACTTATCTCAATCCTTGAAGGCTCTTGGATCT
GACCTCACTTTAATCAAAACCCACAACACGATTTCAGCGATCTTGGATTGTATCCGCGTTACCGGTGCTA
CAAAAGTCGTCTTTAACCACCTCTATGATCCTGTTTCGTTAGTTCGGGACCATACCGTAAAGGAGAAGCT
GGTGGAACGTGGGATCTCTGTGCAAAGCTACAATGGAGATCTATTGTATGAACCGTGGGAGATATACTGC
GAAAAGGGCAAACCTTTTACGAGTTTCAATTCTTACTGGAAGAAATGCTTAGATATGTCGATTGAATCCG
TTATGCTTCCTCCTCCTTGGCGGTTGATGCCAATAACTGCAGCGGCTGAAGCGATTTGGGCGTGTTCGAT
TGAAGAACTAGGGCTGGAGAATGAGGCCGAGAAACCGAGCAATGCGTTGTTAACTAGAGCTTGGTCTCCA
GGATGGAGCAATGCTGATAAGTTACTAAATGAGTTCATCGAGAAGCAGTTGATAGATTATGCAAAGAACA
GCAAGAAAGTTGTTGGGAATTCTACTTCACTACTTTCTCCGTATCTCCATTTCGGGGAAATAAGCGTCAG
ACACGTTTTCCAGTGTGCCCGGATGAAACAAATTATATGGGCAAGAGATAAGAACAGTGAAGGAGAAGAA
AGTGCAGATCTTTTTCTTAGGGGAATCGGTTTAAGAGAGTATTCTCGGTATATATGTTTCAACTTCCCGT
TTACTCACGAGCAATCGTTGTTGAGTCATCTTCGGTTTTTCCCTTGGGATGCTGATGTTGATAAGTTCAA
GGCCTGGAGACAAGGCAGGACCGGTTATCCGTTGGTGGATGCCGGAATGAGAGAGCTTTGGGCTACCGGA
TGGATGCATAACAGAATAAGAGTGATTGTTTCAAGCTTTGCTGTGAAGTTTCTTCTCCTTCCATGGAAAT
GGGGAATGAAGTATTTCTGGGATACACTTTTGGATGCTGATTTGGAATGTGACATCCTTGGCTGGCAGTA
TATCTCTGGGAGTATCCCCGATGGCCACGAGCTTGATCGCTTGGACAATCCCGCGTTACAAGGCGCCAAA
TATGACCCAGAAGGTGAGTACATAAGGCAATGGCTTCCCGAGCTTGCGAGATTGCCAACTGAATGGATCC
ATCATCCATGGGACGCTCCTTTAACCGTACTCAAAGCTTCTGGTGTGGAACTCGGAACAAACTATGCGAA
ACCCATTGTAGACATCGACACAGCTCGTGAGCTACTAGCTAAAGCTATTTCAAGAACCCGTGAAGCACAG
ATCATGATCGGAGCAGCAGCCCGGTTAATGGCTGAAGGATCCGTCGCCAGGCAGCCTGACCTCTTGACCT
GCGACGATGAGCCGATCCATATCCCCGGTGCCATCCAACCGCATGGACTGCTGCTCGCCCTCGCCGCCGA
CATGACGATCGTTGCCGGCAGCGACAACCTTCCCGAACTCACCGGACTGGCGATCGGCGCCCTGATCGGC
CGCTCTGCGGCCGATGTCTTCGACTCGGAGACGCACAACCGTCTGACGATCGCCTTGGCCGAGCCCGGGG
CGGCCGTCGGAGCACCGATCACTGTCGGCTTCACGATGCGAAAGGACGCAGGCTTCATCGGCTCCTGGCA
TCGCCATGATCAGCTCATCTTCCTCGAGCTCGAGCCTCCCCAGCGGGACGTCGCCGAGCCGCAGGCGTTC
TTCCGCCGCACCAACAGCGCCATCCGCCGCCTGCAGGCCGCCGAAACCTTGGAAAGCGCCTGCGCCGCCG
CGGCGCAAGAGGTGCGGAAGATTACCGGCTTCGATCGGGTGATGATCTATCGCTTCGCCTCCGACTTCAG
CGGCGAAGTGATCGCAGAGGATCGGTGCGCCGAGGTCGAGTCAAAACTAGGCCTGCACTATCCTGCCTCA
ACCGTGCCGGCGCAGGCCCGTCGGCTCTATACCATCAACCCGGTACGGATCATTCCCGATATCAATTATC
GGCCGGTGCCGGTCACCCCAGACCTCAATCCGGTCACCGGGCGGCCGATTGATCTTAGCTTCGCCATCCT
GCGCAGCGTCTCGCCCGTCCATCTGGAATTCATGCGCAACATAGGCATGCACGGCACGATGTCGATCTCG
ATTTTGCGCGGCGAGCGACTGTGGGGATTGATCGTTTGCCATCACCGAACGCCGTACTACGTCGATCTCG
ATGGCCGCCAAGCCTGCGAGCTAGTCGCCCAGGTTCTGGCCTGGCAGATCGGCGTGATGGAATGTACAAG
GGGGCGTCGACTGGGTACCCCTCCTAAGAAGAAGAGGAAGGTTGCCCCCACCATGGATAAAAAGAAGAGA
AAGGCCCCCCCGACCGATGTCAGCCTGGGGGACGAGCTCCACTTAGACGGCGAGGACGTGGCGATGGCGC
ATGCCGACGCGCTAGACGATTTCGATCTGGACATGTTGGGGGACGGGGATTCCCCGGGTCCGGGATTTAC
CCCCCACGACTCCGCCCCCTACGGCGCTCTGGATATGGCCGACTTCGAGTTTGAGCAGATGTTTACCGAT
GCCCCTCTAGACGGGGGGATCCACCGGATCTAGGCGGCCGCGACTCTAGATCATAATCAGCCATACCACA
TTTGTAGAGGTTTTACTTGCTTTAAAAAACCTCCCACACCTCCCCCTGAACCTGAAACATAAAATGAATG
CAATTGTTGTTGTTAACTTGTTTATTGCAGCTTATAATGGTTACAAATAAAGCAATAGCATCACAAATTT
CACAAATAAAGCATTTTTTTCACTGCATTCTAGTTGTGGTTTGTCCAAACTCATCAATGTATCTTAAGGC
GTAAATTGTAAGCGTTAATATTTTGTTAAAATTCGCGTTAAATTTTTGTTAAATCAGCTCATTTTTTAAC
CAATAGGCCGAAATCGGCAAAATCCCTTATAAATCAAAAGAATAGACCGAGATAGGGT
[37 nt withheld, positions 3769-3805]
AAAGAACGTGGACTCCAACGTCAAAGG
[49 nt withheld, positions 3833-3881]
T
[91 nt withheld, positions 3883-3973]
G
[124 nt withheld, positions 3975-4098]
CAGGTGGCACTTTTCGGGGAAATGTGCGCGGAACCCCTATTTGTTTATTTTTCTAAATACATTCAAATAT
GTATCCGCTCATGAGACAATAACCCTGATAAATGCTTCAATAATATTGAAAAAGGAAGAGTCCTGAGGCG
GAAAGAACCAGCTGTGGAATGTGTGTCAGTTAGGGTGTGGAAAGTCCCCAGGCTCCCCAGCAGGCAGAAG
TATGCAAAGCATGCATCTCAATTAGTCAGCAACCAGGTGTGGAAAGTCCCCAGGCTCCCCAGCAGGCAGA
AGTATGCAAAGCATGCATCTCAATTAGTCAGCAACCATAGTCCCGCCCCTAACTCCGCCCATCCCGCCCC
TAACTCCGCCCAGTTCCGCCCATTCTCCGCCCCATGGCTGACTAATTTTTTTTATTTATGCAGAGGCCGA
GGCCGCCTCGGCCTCTGAGCTATTCCAGAAGTAGTGAGGAGGCTTTTTTGGAGGCCTAGGCTTTTGCAAA
GATCGATCAAGAGACAGGATGAGGATCGTTTCGCATGATTGAACAAGATGGATTGCACGCAGGTTCTCCG
GCCGCTTGGGTGGAGAGGCTATTCGGCTATGACTGGGCACAACAGACAATCGGCTGCTCTGATGCCGCCG
TGTTCCGGCTGTCAGCGCAGGGGCGCCCGGTTCTTTTTGTCAAGACCGACCTGTCCGGTGCCCTGAATGA
ACTGCAAGACGAGGCAGCGCGGCTATCGTGGCTGGCCACGACGGGCGTTCCTTGCGCAGCTGTGCTCGAC
GTTGTCACTGAAGCGGGAAGGGACTGGCTGCTATTGGGCGAAGTGCCGGGGCAGGATCTCCTGTCATCTC
ACCTTGCTCCTGCCGAGAAAGTATCCATCATGGCTGATGCAATGCGGCGGCTGCATACGCTTGATCCGGC
TACCTGCCCATTCGACCACCAAGCGAAACATCGCATCGAGCGAGCACGTACTCGGATGGAAGCCGGTCTT
GTCGATCAGGATGATCTGGACGAAGAGCATCAGGGGCTCGCGCCAGCCGAACTGTTCGCCAGGCTCAAGG
CGAGCATGCCCGACGGCGAGGATCTCGTCGTGACCCATGGCGATGCCTGCTTGCCGAATATCATGGTGGA
AAATGGCCGCTTTTCTGGATTCATCGACTGTGGCCGGCTGGGTGTGGCGGACCGCTATCAGGACATAGCG
TTGGCTACCCGTGATATTGCTGAAGAGCTTGGCGGCGAATGGGCTGACCGCTTCCTCGTGCTTTACGGTA
TCGCCGCTCCCGATTCGCAGCGCATCGCCTTCTATCGCCTTCTTGACGAGTTCTTCTGAGCGGGACTCTG
GGGTTCGAAATGACCGACCAAGCGACGCCCAACCTGCCATCACGAGATTTCGATTCCACCGCCGCCTTCT
ATGAAAGGTTGGGCTTCGGAATCGTTTTCCGGGACGCCGGCTGGATGATCCTCCAGCGCGGGGATCTCAT
GCTGGAGTTCTTCGCCCACCCTAGGGGGAGGCTAACTGAAACACGGAAGGAGACAATACCGGAAGGAACC
CGCGCTATGACGGCAATAAAAAGACAGAATAAAACGCACGGTGTTGGGTCGTTTGTTCATAAACGCGGGG
TTCGGTCCCAGGGCTGGCACTCTGTCGATACCCCACCGAGACCCCATTGGGGCCAATACGCCCGCGTTTC
TTCCTTTTCCCCACCCCACCCCCCAAGTTCGGGTGAAGGCCCAGGGCTCGCAGCCAACGTCGGGGCGGCA
GGCCCTGCCATAGCCTCAGGTTACTCATATATACTTTAGATTGATTTAAAACTTCATTTTTAATTTAAAA
GGATCTAGGTGAAGATCCTTTTTGATAATCTCATGACCAAAATCCCTTAACGTGAGTTTTCGTTCCACTG
AGCGTCAGACCCCGTAGAAAAGATCAAAGGATCTTCTTGAGATCCTTTTTTTCTGCGCGTAATCTGCTGC
TTGCAAACAAAAAAACCACCGCTACCAGCGGTGGTTTGTTTGCCGGATCAAGAGCTACCAACTCTTTTTC
CGAAGGTAACTGGCTTCAGCAGAGCGCAGATACCAAATACTGTCCTTCTAGTGTAGCCGTAGTTAGGCCA
CCACTTCAAGAACTCTGTAGCACCGCCTACATACCTCGCTCTGCTAATCCTGTTACCAGTGGCTGCTGCC
AGTGGCGATAAGTCGTGTCTTACCGGGTTGGACTCAAGACGATAGTTACCGGATAAGGCGCAGCGGTCGG
GCTGAACGGGGGGTTCGTGCACACAGCCCAGCTTGGAGCGAACGACCTACACCGAACTGAGATACCTACA
GCGTGAGCTATGAGAAAGCGCCACGCTTCCCGAAGGGAGAAAGGCGGACAGGTATCCGGTAAGCGGCAGG
GTCGGAACAGGAGAGCGCACGAGGGAGCTTCCAGGGGGAAACGCCTGGTATCTTTATAGTCCTGTCGGGT
TTCGCCACCTCTGACTTGAGCGTCGATTTTTGTGATGCTCGTCAGGGGGGCGGAGCCTATGGAAAAACGC
CAGCAACGCGGCCTTTTTACGGTTCCTGGCCTTTTGCTGGCCTTTTGCTCACATGTTCTTTCCTGCGTTA
TCCCCTGATTCTGTGGATAACCGTATTACCGCCATGCAT
