Features (pLannotate 1.2.2; 16 found; start..end, strand, type, name):
     68..371     +  enhancer       CMV enhancer: human cytomegalovirus immediate early enhancer
    372..575     +  promoter       CMV promoter: human cytomegalovirus (CMV) immediate early promoter
    598..625     +  misc_feature   MCS (fragment): multiple cloning site
    632..2125    +  CDS            CRY2PHR: N-terminal photolyase homology region of Arabidopsis thaliana cryptochrome 2 binds to CIB1 upon exposure to blue light (Kennedy et al., 2010)
   2135..3079    +  CDS            iRFP713: iRFP713 is a basic (constitutively fluorescent) near ir fluorescent protein published in 2011, derived from Rhodopseudomonas palustris. It has low acid sensitivity. It requires the cofactor biliverdin for fluorescence.
   3161..3371    +  CDS            VP16 AD (fragment): transcriptional activation domain of herpes simplex virus protein VP16 (Triezenberg et al., 1988; Cousens et al., 1989); UL48
   3416..3499    +  CDS            large T antigen (fragment): large T antigen from SV40 (simian virus 40)
   3522..3643    +  polyA_signal   SV40 poly(A) signal: SV40 polyadenylation signal
   3677..4105    -  rep_origin     f1 ori (sequence partly withheld): f1 bacteriophage origin of replication; arrow indicates direction of (+) strand synthesis
   4132..4236    +  promoter       AmpR promoter: bla
   4238..4595    +  promoter       SV40 promoter: SV40 enhancer and early promoter
   4630..5424    +  CDS            NeoR/KanR: aminoglycoside phosphotransferase from Tn5; aph(3')-II (or nptII); confers resistance to neomycin, kanamycin, and G418 (Geneticin®)
   5445..5597    +  CDS            ble (fragment): BLE_KLEPN - Experimental evidence at protein level: Swiss-Prot protein existence level 1. Binding protein with a strong affinity to the bleomycin family of antibiotics. Binds to CL990; an antimitotic-antibiotic compound. From Klebsiella pneumoniae.
   5656..5703    +  polyA_signal   HSV TK poly(A) signal: herpes simplex virus thymidine kinase polyadenylation signal (Cole and Stacy, 1985)
   5794..5810    -  polyA_signal   bGH poly(A) signal (fragment): bovine growth hormone polyadenylation signal
   6032..6620    +  rep_origin     ori: high-copy-number ColE1/pMB1/pBR322/pUC origin of replication
>Addgene plasmid #103823 | pPHR-iRFP713-NLS-VP16 | addgene full sequence | sequence record 199372 | Addgene NGS Result
CATGCATTAGTTATTAATAGTAATCAATTACGGGGTCATTAGTTCATAGCCCATATATGGAGTTCCGCGT
TACATAACTTACGGTAAATGGCCCGCCTGGCTGACCGCCCAACGACCCCCGCCCATTGACGTCAATAATG
ACGTATGTTCCCATAGTAACGCCAATAGGGACTTTCCATTGACGTCAATGGGTGGAGTATTTACGGTAAA
CTGCCCACTTGGCAGTACATCAAGTGTATCATATGCCAAGTACGCCCCCTATTGACGTCAATGACGGTAA
ATGGCCCGCCTGGCATTATGCCCAGTACATGACCTTATGGGACTTTCCTACTTGGCAGTACATCTACGTA
TTAGTCATCGCTATTACCATGGTGATGCGGTTTTGGCAGTACATCAATGGGCGTGGATAGCGGTTTGACT
CACGGGGATTTCCAAGTCTCCACCCCATTGACGTCAATGGGAGTTTGTTTTGGCACCAAAATCAACGGGA
CTTTCCAAAATGTCGTAACAACTCCGCCCCATTGACGCAAATGGGCGGTAGGCGTGTACGGTGGGAGGTC
TATATAAGCAGAGCTGGTTTAGTGAACCGTCAGATCCGCTAGCGCTACCGGACTCAGATCTCGAGGCCAC
CATGAAGATGGACAAAAAGACTATAGTTTGGTTTAGAAGAGACCTAAGGATTGAGGATAATCCTGCATTA
GCAGCAGCTGCTCACGAAGGATCTGTTTTTCCTGTCTTCATTTGGTGTCCTGAAGAAGAAGGACAGTTTT
ATCCTGGAAGAGCTTCAAGATGGTGGATGAAACAATCACTTGCTCACTTATCTCAATCCTTGAAGGCTCT
TGGATCTGACCTCACTTTAATCAAAACCCACAACACGATTTCAGCGATCTTGGATTGTATCCGCGTTACC
GGTGCTACAAAAGTCGTCTTTAACCACCTCTATGATCCTGTTTCGTTAGTTCGGGACCATACCGTAAAGG
AGAAGCTGGTGGAACGTGGGATCTCTGTGCAAAGCTACAATGGAGATCTATTGTATGAACCGTGGGAGAT
ATACTGCGAAAAGGGCAAACCTTTTACGAGTTTCAATTCTTACTGGAAGAAATGCTTAGATATGTCGATT
GAATCCGTTATGCTTCCTCCTCCTTGGCGGTTGATGCCAATAACTGCAGCGGCTGAAGCGATTTGGGCGT
GTTCGATTGAAGAACTAGGGCTGGAGAATGAGGCCGAGAAACCGAGCAATGCGTTGTTAACTAGAGCTTG
GTCTCCAGGATGGAGCAATGCTGATAAGTTACTAAATGAGTTCATCGAGAAGCAGTTGATAGATTATGCA
AAGAACAGCAAGAAAGTTGTTGGGAATTCTACTTCACTACTTTCTCCGTATCTCCATTTCGGGGAAATAA
GCGTCAGACACGTTTTCCAGTGTGCCCGGATGAAACAAATTATATGGGCAAGAGATAAGAACAGTGAAGG
AGAAGAAAGTGCAGATCTTTTTCTTAGGGGAATCGGTTTAAGAGAGTATTCTCGGTATATATGTTTCAAC
TTCCCGTTTACTCACGAGCAATCGTTGTTGAGTCATCTTCGGTTTTTCCCTTGGGATGCTGATGTTGATA
AGTTCAAGGCCTGGAGACAAGGCAGGACCGGTTATCCGTTGGTGGATGCCGGAATGAGAGAGCTTTGGGC
TACCGGATGGATGCATAACAGAATAAGAGTGATTGTTTCAAGCTTTGCTGTGAAGTTTCTTCTCCTTCCA
TGGAAATGGGGAATGAAGTATTTCTGGGATACACTTTTGGATGCTGATTTGGAATGTGACATCCTTGGCT
GGCAGTATATCTCTGGGAGTATCCCCGATGGCCACGAGCTTGATCGCTTGGACAATCCCGCGTTACAAGG
CGCCAAATATGACCCAGAAGGTGAGTACATAAGGCAATGGCTTCCCGAGCTTGCGAGATTGCCAACTGAA
TGGATCCATCATCCATGGGACGCTCCTTTAACCGTACTCAAAGCTTCTGGTGTGGAACTCGGAACAAACT
ATGCGAAACCCATTGTAGACATCGACACAGCTCGTGAGCTACTAGCTAAAGCTATTTCAAGAACCCGTGA
AGCACAGATCATGATCGGAGCAGCAGCCCGGTTAATGGCTGAAGGATCCGTCGCCAGGCAGCCTGACCTC
TTGACCTGCGACGATGAGCCGATCCATATCCCCGGTGCCATCCAACCGCATGGACTGCTGCTCGCCCTCG
CCGCCGACATGACGATCGTTGCCGGCAGCGACAACCTTCCCGAACTCACCGGACTGGCGATCGGCGCCCT
GATCGGCCGCTCTGCGGCCGATGTCTTCGACTCGGAGACGCACAACCGTCTGACGATCGCCTTGGCCGAG
CCCGGGGCGGCCGTCGGAGCACCGATCACTGTCGGCTTCACGATGCGAAAGGACGCAGGCTTCATCGGCT
CCTGGCATCGCCATGATCAGCTCATCTTCCTCGAGCTCGAGCCTCCCCAGCGGGACGTCGCCGAGCCGCA
GGCGTTCTTCCGCCGCACCAACAGCGCCATCCGCCGCCTGCAGGCCGCCGAAACCTTGGAAAGCGCCTGC
GCCGCCGCGGCGCAAGAGGTGCGGAAGATTACCGGCTTCGATCGGGTGATGATCTATCGCTTCGCCTCCG
ACTTCAGCGGCGAAGTGATCGCAGAGGATCGGTGCGCCGAGGTCGAGTCAAAACTAGGCCTGCACTATCC
TGCCTCAACCGTGCCGGCGCAGGCCCGTCGGCTCTATACCATCAACCCGGTACGGATCATTCCCGATATC
AATTATCGGCCGGTGCCGGTCACCCCAGACCTCAATCCGGTCACCGGGCGGCCGATTGATCTTAGCTTCG
CCATCCTGCGCAGCGTCTCGCCCGTCCATCTGGAATTCATGCGCAACATAGGCATGCACGGCACGATGTC
GATCTCGATTTTGCGCGGCGAGCGACTGTGGGGATTGATCGTTTGCCATCACCGAACGCCGTACTACGTC
GATCTCGATGGCCGCCAAGCCTGCGAGCTAGTCGCCCAGGTTCTGGCCTGGCAGATCGGCGTGATGGAAT
GTACAAGGGGGCGTCGACTGGGTACCCCTCCTAAGAAGAAGAGGAAGGTTGCCCCCACCATGGATAAAAA
GAAGAGAAAGGCCCCCCCGACCGATGTCAGCCTGGGGGACGAGCTCCACTTAGACGGCGAGGACGTGGCG
ATGGCGCATGCCGACGCGCTAGACGATTTCGATCTGGACATGTTGGGGGACGGGGATTCCCCGGGTCCGG
GATTTACCCCCCACGACTCCGCCCCCTACGGCGCTCTGGATATGGCCGACTTCGAGTTTGAGCAGATGTT
TACCGATGCCCCTCTAGACGGGGGGATCCACCGGATCTAGGCGGCCGCGACTCTAGATCATAATCAGCCA
TACCACATTTGTAGAGGTTTTACTTGCTTTAAAAAACCTCCCACACCTCCCCCTGAACCTGAAACATAAA
ATGAATGCAATTGTTGTTGTTAACTTGTTTATTGCAGCTTATAATGGTTACAAATAAAGCAATAGCATCA
CAAATTTCACAAATAAAGCATTTTTTTCACTGCATTCTAGTTGTGGTTTGTCCAAACTCATCAATGTATC
TTAAGGCGTAAATTGTAAGCGTTAATATTTTGTTAAAATTCGCGTTAAATTTTTGTTAAATCAGCTCATT
TTTTAACCAATAGGCCGAAATCGGCAAAATCCCTTATAAATCAAAAGAATAGACCGAGATAGGGT
[37 nt withheld, positions 3776-3812]
AAAGAACGTGGACTCCAACGTCAAAGG
[49 nt withheld, positions 3840-3888]
T
[91 nt withheld, positions 3890-3980]
G
[124 nt withheld, positions 3982-4105]
CAGGTGGCACTTTTCGGGGAAATGTGCGCGGAACCCCTATTTGTTTATTTTTCTAAATACATTCAAATAT
GTATCCGCTCATGAGACAATAACCCTGATAAATGCTTCAATAATATTGAAAAAGGAAGAGTCCTGAGGCG
GAAAGAACCAGCTGTGGAATGTGTGTCAGTTAGGGTGTGGAAAGTCCCCAGGCTCCCCAGCAGGCAGAAG
TATGCAAAGCATGCATCTCAATTAGTCAGCAACCAGGTGTGGAAAGTCCCCAGGCTCCCCAGCAGGCAGA
AGTATGCAAAGCATGCATCTCAATTAGTCAGCAACCATAGTCCCGCCCCTAACTCCGCCCATCCCGCCCC
TAACTCCGCCCAGTTCCGCCCATTCTCCGCCCCATGGCTGACTAATTTTTTTTATTTATGCAGAGGCCGA
GGCCGCCTCGGCCTCTGAGCTATTCCAGAAGTAGTGAGGAGGCTTTTTTGGAGGCCTAGGCTTTTGCAAA
GATCGATCAAGAGACAGGATGAGGATCGTTTCGCATGATTGAACAAGATGGATTGCACGCAGGTTCTCCG
GCCGCTTGGGTGGAGAGGCTATTCGGCTATGACTGGGCACAACAGACAATCGGCTGCTCTGATGCCGCCG
TGTTCCGGCTGTCAGCGCAGGGGCGCCCGGTTCTTTTTGTCAAGACCGACCTGTCCGGTGCCCTGAATGA
ACTGCAAGACGAGGCAGCGCGGCTATCGTGGCTGGCCACGACGGGCGTTCCTTGCGCAGCTGTGCTCGAC
GTTGTCACTGAAGCGGGAAGGGACTGGCTGCTATTGGGCGAAGTGCCGGGGCAGGATCTCCTGTCATCTC
ACCTTGCTCCTGCCGAGAAAGTATCCATCATGGCTGATGCAATGCGGCGGCTGCATACGCTTGATCCGGC
TACCTGCCCATTCGACCACCAAGCGAAACATCGCATCGAGCGAGCACGTACTCGGATGGAAGCCGGTCTT
GTCGATCAGGATGATCTGGACGAAGAGCATCAGGGGCTCGCGCCAGCCGAACTGTTCGCCAGGCTCAAGG
CGAGCATGCCCGACGGCGAGGATCTCGTCGTGACCCATGGCGATGCCTGCTTGCCGAATATCATGGTGGA
AAATGGCCGCTTTTCTGGATTCATCGACTGTGGCCGGCTGGGTGTGGCGGACCGCTATCAGGACATAGCG
TTGGCTACCCGTGATATTGCTGAAGAGCTTGGCGGCGAATGGGCTGACCGCTTCCTCGTGCTTTACGGTA
TCGCCGCTCCCGATTCGCAGCGCATCGCCTTCTATCGCCTTCTTGACGAGTTCTTCTGAGCGGGACTCTG
GGGTTCGAAATGACCGACCAAGCGACGCCCAACCTGCCATCACGAGATTTCGATTCCACCGCCGCCTTCT
ATGAAAGGTTGGGCTTCGGAATCGTTTTCCGGGACGCCGGCTGGATGATCCTCCAGCGCGGGGATCTCAT
GCTGGAGTTCTTCGCCCACCCTAGGGGGAGGCTAACTGAAACACGGAAGGAGACAATACCGGAAGGAACC
CGCGCTATGACGGCAATAAAAAGACAGAATAAAACGCACGGTGTTGGGTCGTTTGTTCATAAACGCGGGG
TTCGGTCCCAGGGCTGGCACTCTGTCGATACCCCACCGAGACCCCATTGGGGCCAATACGCCCGCGTTTC
TTCCTTTTCCCCACCCCACCCCCCAAGTTCGGGTGAAGGCCCAGGGCTCGCAGCCAACGTCGGGGCGGCA
GGCCCTGCCATAGCCTCAGGTTACTCATATATACTTTAGATTGATTTAAAACTTCATTTTTAATTTAAAA
GGATCTAGGTGAAGATCCTTTTTGATAATCTCATGACCAAAATCCCTTAACGTGAGTTTTCGTTCCACTG
AGCGTCAGACCCCGTAGAAAAGATCAAAGGATCTTCTTGAGATCCTTTTTTTCTGCGCGTAATCTGCTGC
TTGCAAACAAAAAAACCACCGCTACCAGCGGTGGTTTGTTTGCCGGATCAAGAGCTACCAACTCTTTTTC
CGAAGGTAACTGGCTTCAGCAGAGCGCAGATACCAAATACTGTTCTTCTAGTGTAGCCGTAGTTAGGCCA
CCACTTCAAGAACTCTGTAGCACCGCCTACATACCTCGCTCTGCTAATCCTGTTACCAGTGGCTGCTGCC
AGTGGCGATAAGTCGTGTCTTACCGGGTTGGACTCAAGACGATAGTTACCGGATAAGGCGCAGCGGTCGG
GCTGAACGGGGGGTTCGTGCACACAGCCCAGCTTGGAGCGAACGACCTACACCGAACTGAGATACCTACA
GCGTGAGCTATGAGAAAGCGCCACGCTTCCCGAAGGGAGAAAGGCGGACAGGTATCCGGTAAGCGGCAGG
GTCGGAACAGGAGAGCGCACGAGGGAGCTTCCAGGGGGAAACGCCTGGTATCTTTATAGTCCTGTCGGGT
TTCGCCACCTCTGACTTGAGCGTCGATTTTTGTGATGCTCGTCAGGGGGGCGGAGCCTATGGAAAAACGC
CAGCAACGCGGCCTTTTTACGGTTCCTGGCCTTTTGCTGGCCTTTTGCTCACATGTTCTTTCCTGCGTTA
TCCCCTGATTCTGTGGATAACCGTATTACCGC
