>Addgene plasmid #103823 | pPHR-iRFP713-NLS-VP16 | depositor partial sequence | sequence record 196729 | PHR
ATGAAGATGGACAAAAAGACTATAGTTTGGTTTAGAAGAGACCTAAGGATTGAGGATAATCCTGCATTAG
CAGCAGCTGCTCACGAAGGATCTGTTTTTCCTGTCTTCATTTGGTGTCCTGAAGAAGAAGGACAGTTTTA
TCCTGGAAGAGCTTCAAGATGGTGGATGAAACAATCACTTGCTCACTTATCTCAATCCTTGAAGGCTCTT
GGATCTGACCTCACTTTAATCAAAACCCACAACACGATTTCAGCGATCTTGGATTGTATCCGCGTTACCG
GTGCTACAAAAGTCGTCTTTAACCACCTCTATGATCCTGTTTCGTTAGTTCGGGACCATACCGTAAAGGA
GAAGCTGGTGGAACGTGGGATCTCTGTGCAAAGCTACAATGGAGATCTATTGTATGAACCGTGGGAGATA
TACTGCGAAAAGGGCAAACCTTTTACGAGTTTCAATTCTTACTGGAAGAAATGCTTAGATATGTCGATTG
AATCCGTTATGCTTCCTCCTCCTTGGCGGTTGATGCCAATAACTGCAGCGGCTGAAGCGATTTGGGCGTG
TTCGATTGAAGAACTAGGGCTGGAGAATGAGGCCGAGAAACCGAGCAATGCGTTGTTAACTAGAGCTTGG
TCTCCAGGATGGAGCAATGCTGATAAGTTACTAAATGAGTTCATCGAGAAGCAGTTGATAGATTATGCAA
AGAACAGCAAGAAAGTTGTTGGGAATTCTACTTCACTACTTTCTCCGTATCTCCATTTCGGGGAAATAAG
CGTCAGACACGTTTTCCAGTGTGCCCGGATGAAACAAATTATATGGGCAAGAGATAAGAACAGTGAAGGA
GAAGAAAGTGCAGATCTTTTTCTTAGGGGAATCGGTTTAAGAGAGTATTCTCGGTATATATGTTTCAACT
TCCCGTTTACTCACGAGCAATCGTTGTTGAGTCATCTTCGGTTTTTCCCTTGGGATGCTGATGTTGATAA
GTTCAAGGCCTGGAGACAAGGCAGGACCGGTTATCCGTTGGTGGATGCCGGAATGAGAGAGCTTTGGGCT
ACCGGATGGATGCATAACAGAATAAGAGTGATTGTTTCAAGCTTTGCTGTGAAGTTTCTTCTCCTTCCAT
GGAAATGGGGAATGAAGTATTTCTGGGATACACTTTTGGATGCTGATTTGGAATGTGACATCCTTGGCTG
GCAGTATATCTCTGGGAGTATCCCCGATGGCCACGAGCTTGATCGCTTGGACAATCCCGCGTTACAAGGC
GCCAAATATGACCCAGAAGGTGAGTACATAAGGCAATGGCTTCCCGAGCTTGCGAGATTGCCAACTGAAT
GGATCCATCATCCATGGGACGCTCCTTTAACCGTACTCAAAGCTTCTGGTGTGGAACTCGGAACAAACTA
TGCGAAACCCATTGTAGACATCGACACAGCTCGTGAGCTACTAGCTAAAGCTATTTCAAGAACCCGTGAA
GCACAGATCATGATCGGAGCAGCA
