>Addgene plasmid #103823 | pPHR-iRFP713-NLS-VP16 | depositor partial sequence | sequence record 196730 | iRFP713
ATGGCTGAAGGATCCGTCGCCAGGCAGCCTGACCTCTTGACCTGCGACGATGAGCCGATCCATATCCCCG
GTGCCATCCAACCGCATGGACTGCTGCTCGCCCTCGCCGCCGACATGACGATCGTTGCCGGCAGCGACAA
CCTTCCCGAACTCACCGGACTGGCGATCGGCGCCCTGATCGGCCGCTCTGCGGCCGATGTCTTCGACTCG
GAGACGCACAACCGTCTGACGATCGCCTTGGCCGAGCCCGGGGCGGCCGTCGGAGCACCGATCACTGTCG
GCTTCACGATGCGAAAGGACGCAGGCTTCATCGGCTCCTGGCATCGCCATGATCAGCTCATCTTCCTCGA
GCTCGAGCCTCCCCAGCGGGACGTCGCCGAGCCGCAGGCGTTCTTCCGCCGCACCAACAGCGCCATCCGC
CGCCTGCAGGCCGCCGAAACCTTGGAAAGCGCCTGCGCCGCCGCGGCGCAAGAGGTGCGGAAGATTACCG
GCTTCGATCGGGTGATGATCTATCGCTTCGCCTCCGACTTCAGCGGCGAAGTGATCGCAGAGGATCGGTG
CGCCGAGGTCGAGTCAAAACTAGGCCTGCACTATCCTGCCTCAACCGTGCCGGCGCAGGCCCGTCGGCTC
TATACCATCAACCCGGTACGGATCATTCCCGATATCAATTATCGGCCGGTGCCGGTCACCCCAGACCTCA
ATCCGGTCACCGGGCGGCCGATTGATCTTAGCTTCGCCATCCTGCGCAGCGTCTCGCCCGTCCATCTGGA
ATTCATGCGCAACATAGGCATGCACGGCACGATGTCGATCTCGATTTTGCGCGGCGAGCGACTGTGGGGA
TTGATCGTTTGCCATCACCGAACGCCGTACTACGTCGATCTCGATGGCCGCCAAGCCTGCGAGCTAGTCG
CCCAGGTTCTGGCCTGGCAGATCGGCGTGATGGAA
